>Addgene plasmid #229843 | p5E-Dll4-F2-E1B-B-Globin (JDW 1366) | addgene full sequence | sequence record 466946 | Addgene Long Read Sequencing Result
TTGAGATCCTTTTTTTCTGCGCGTAATCTGCTGCTTGCAAACAAAAAAACCACCGCTACCAGCGGTGGTT
TGTTTGCCGGATCAAGAGCTACCAACTCTTTTTCCGAAGGTAACTGGCTTCAGCAGAGCGCAGATACCAA
ATACTGTTCTTCTAGTGTAGCCGTAGTTAGGCCACCACTTCAAGAACTCTGTAGCACCGCCTACATACCT
CGCTCTGCTAATCCTGTTACCAGTGGCTGCTGCCAGTGGCGATAAGTCGTGTCTTACCGGGTTGGACTCA
AGACGATAGTTACCGGATAAGGCGCAGCGGTCGGGCTGAACGGGGGGTTCGTGCACACAGCCCAGCTTGG
AGCGAACGACCTACACCGAACTGAGATACCTACAGCGTGAGCTATGAGAAAGCGCCACGCTTCCCGAAGG
GAGAAAGGCGGACAGGTATCCGGTAAGCGGCAGGGTCGGAACAGGAGAGCGCACGAGGGAGCTTCCAGGG
GGAAACGCCTGGTATCTTTATAGTCCTGTCGGGTTTCGCCACCTCTGACTTGAGCGTCGATTTTTGTGAT
GCTCGTCAGGGGGGCGGAGCCTATGGAAAAACGCCAGCAACGCGGCCTTTTTACGGTTCCTGGCCTTTTG
CTGGCCTTTTGCTCACATGTTCTTTCCTGCGTTATCCCCTGATTCTGTGGATAACCGTATTACCGCCTTT
GAGTGAGCTGATACCGCTCGCCGCAGCCGAACGACCGAGCGCAGCGAGTCAGTGAGCGAGGAAGCGGAAG
AGCGCCCAATACGCAAACCGCCTCTCCCCGCGCGTTGGCCGATTCATTAATGCAGCTGGCACGACAGGTT
TCCCGACTGGAAAGCGGGCAGTGAGCGCAACGCAATTAATACGCGTACCGCTAGCCAGGAAGAGTTTGTA
GAAACGCAAAAAGGCCATCCGTCAGGATGGCCTTCTGCTTAGTTTGATGCCTGGCAGTTTATGGCGGGCG
TCCTGCCCGCCACCCTCCGGGCCGTTGCTTCACAACGTTCAAATCCGCTCCCGGCGGATTTGTCCTACTC
AGGAGAGCGTTCACCGACAAACAACAGATAAAACGAAAGGCCCAGTCTTCCGACTGAGCCTTTCGTTTTA
TTTGATGCCTGGCAGTTCCCTACTCTCGCGTTAACGCTAGCATGGATGTTTTCCCAGTCACGACGTTGTA
AAACGACGGCCAGTCTTAAGCTCGGGCCCGAGTTAACGCTACCATGGAGCTCCAAATAATGATTTTATTT
TGACTGATAGTGACCTGTTCGTTGCAACAAATTGATAAGCAATGCTTTTTTATAATGCCAACTTTGTATA
GAAAAGTTGAAGCTTCTCGAGAGTATCTAACTTCTCGGCCACAGGGGGGCGACATCACACAGCGCCGAAA
GAGTTAACCAGTTATAGGCGGGGGTGGGGGTTGGGGACGCAGGCTTGGGGGTGGGGGCCAGGACGCTTAG
CTTGGCCGGAGCTGCGCCCCGCGCTGGACGCTCGGATTCCGCTCGCTGCCTGGACTCAGAGCACAATTGC
GTTTCCTGCGGGTTATTTTTGGCGTGGGAACGCGGGGAGCGCGGCGGTGAGAAAGGCCGAGGCTGCCAGC
GCCGCTGACGGGCCTCTTCCTGTATTTTACACCTTTTGCGAATTCCGCTCCTTTGGAAAGGGAATAATGG
CTTTGGGATGTTGTTCTGACACAGAGGAAAAGGATATTTCACCAGCACAACAATTCTCACTTTGAAAAGG
AAAAAGAAAAACCATTACCTACGTCTAGAACAGAACCCCTTGCTCCCAGTTCTCGAACCAGAAAACTTCC
CCCTTTAAATTTTTTCTTTTTTTCCATTTTGACCTCTTTTCCTCTTTCCCCTCCGTATCTGCCTCCACAA
CCCTAGGATATCTTAACATCCGTCCATTGTACCCTTTTTTGAATGCTATCAAGCCCCCTGCACATGCACA
CACCCAGGGAGACTAAGTAGCAAGATTCTGGGACCCTCTGGCCTGTGCTTACTTGCAGGTAGAGTTAATC
TAGATAATTAGAGTGTGAACTGACCACCATAGTCACAACTAAAGAGAGAGTTGGCAGCAGTCAACTCTCT
CTGAATCAGGTTGGCTTTCTGAATCAGGTTCTCTGACCAAAGCCTCTTTCTGCGCGGCCGCACTAGTTCG
ACTCTAGAGGGTATATAATGGATCCCATCGCGTCTCAGCAGATCTCGATCCTGAGAACTTCAGGGTGAGT
TTGGGGACCCTTGATTGTTCTTTCTTTTTCGCTATTGTAAAATTCATGTTATATGGAGGGGGCAAAGTTT
TCAGGGTGTTGTTTAGAATGGGAAGATTTCCCTTGTATCACCATGGACCCTCATGATAATTTTGTTTCTT
TCACTTTCTACTCTGTTGACAACCATTGTCTCCTCTTATTTTCTTTTCATTTTCTGTAACTTTTTCGTTA
AACTTTAGCTTGCATTTGTAACGAATTTTTAAATTCACTTTTGTTTATTTGTCAGATTGTAAGTACTTTC
TCTAATCACTTTTTTTTCAAGGCAATCAGGGTATATTATATTGTACTTCAGCACAGTTTTAGAGAACAAT
TGTTATAATTAAATGATAAGGTAGAATATTTCTGCATATAAATTCTGGCTGGCGTGGAAATATTCTTATT
GGTAGAAACAACTACACCCTGGTCATCATCCTGCCTTTCTCTTTATGGTTACAATGATATACACTGTTTG
AGATGAGGATAAAATACTCTGAGTCCAAACCGGGCCCCTCTGCTAACCATGTTCATGCCTTCTTCTCTTT
CCTACAGCTCCTGGGCAACGTGCTGGTTGTTGTGCTGTCTCATCATTTTGGCAAAGAATTCCTCGACGTC
GACACCGGTATCGATACGCGTTACGTAGCGGCCGCTCAAGTTTGTACAAAAAAGTTGAACGAGAAACGTA
AAATGATATAAATATCAATATATTAAATTAGATTTTGCATAAAAAACAGACTACATAATACTGTAAAACA
CAACATATGCAGTCACTATGAACCAACTACTTAGATGGTATTAGTGACCTGTAGAATTCGAGCTCTAGAG
CTGCAGGGCGGCCGCGATATCCCCTATAGTGAGTCGTATTACATGGTCATAGCTGTTTCCTGGCAGCTCT
GGCCCGTGTCTCAAAATCTCTGATGTTACATTGCACAAGATAAAAATATATCATCATGAACAATAAAACT
GTCTGCTTACATAAACAGTAATACAAGGGGTGTTATGAGCCATATTCAACGGGAAACGTCGAGGCCGCGA
TTAAATTCCAACATGGATGCTGATTTATATGGGTATAAATGGGCTCGCGATAATGTCGGGCAATCAGGTG
CGACAATCTATCGCTTGTATGGGAAGCCCGATGCGCCAGAGTTGTTTCTGAAACATGGCAAAGGTAGCGT
TGCCAATGATGTTACAGATGAGATGGTCAGACTAAACTGGCTGACGGAATTTATGCCTCTTCCGACCATC
AAGCATTTTATCCGTACTCCTGATGATGCATGGTTACTCACCACTGCGATCCCCGGAAAAACAGCATTCC
AGGTATTAGAAGAATATCCTGATTCAGGTGAAAATATTGTTGATGCGCTGGCAGTGTTCCTGCGCCGGTT
GCATTCGATTCCTGTTTGTAATTGTCCTTTTAACAGCGATCGCGTATTTCGTCTCGCTCAGGCGCAATCA
CGAATGAATAACGGTTTGGTTGATGCGAGTGATTTTGATGACGAGCGTAATGGCTGGCCTGTTGAACAAG
TCTGGAAAGAAATGCATAAACTTTTGCCATTCTCACCGGATTCAGTCGTCACTCATGGTGATTTCTCACT
TGATAACCTTATTTTTGACGAGGGGAAATTAATAGGTTGTATTGATGTTGGACGAGTCGGAATCGCAGAC
CGATACCAGGATCTTGCCATCCTATGGAACTGCCTCGGTGAGTTTTCTCCTTCATTACAGAAACGGCTTT
TTCAAAAATATGGTATTGATAATCCTGATATGAATAAATTGCAGTTTCATTTGATGCTCGATGAGTTTTT
CTAATCAGAATTGGTTAATTGGTTGTAACACTGGCAGAGCATTACGCTGACTTGACGGGACGGCGCAAGC
TCATGACCAAAATCCCTTAACGTGAGTTACGCGTCGTTCCACTGAGCGTCAGACCCCGTAGAAAAGATCA
AAGGATCTTC
Features (pLannotate 1.2.2; 13 found; start..end, strand, type, name):
      1..589     +  rep_origin     ori: high-copy-number ColE1/pMB1/pBR322/pUC origin of replication
    772..864     +  CDS            lacI (fragment): lac repressor; lacI; The lac repressor binds to the lac operator to inhibit transcription in E. coli. This inhibition can be relieved by adding lactose or isopropyl-β-D-thiogalactopyranoside (IPTG).
    919..946     -  terminator     rrnB T2 terminator: transcription terminator T2 from the E. coli rrnB gene
   1078..1121    +  terminator     rrnB T1 terminator: Escherichia coli rrnB; transcription terminator T1 from the E. coli rrnB gene
   1168..1204    -  CDS            lacZα (fragment): LacZα fragment of β-galactosidase; lacZ fragment
   1243..1328    +  protein_bind   attL1 (fragment): mutant version of attL; recombination site for the Gateway® LR reaction LR Clonase™
   1319..1339    +  protein_bind   attB4: mutant version of attB; core recombination site for the Gateway® BP reaction BP Clonase™
   2175..2192    +  promoter       minP (fragment): minimal TATA-box promoter with low basal activity
   2235..2807    +  intron         β-globin intron: intron from rabbit β-globin gene
   2805..2861    +  CDS            HBB (fragment): HBB_LEPEU - Experimental evidence at protein level: Swiss-Prot protein existence level 1. Involved in oxygen transport from the lung to the various peripheral tissues. From Lepus europaeus (European hare).
   2907..3030    +  protein_bind   attR1: mutant version of attR; recombination site for the Gateway® LR reaction LR Clonase™
   3103..3121    -  promoter       T7 promoter: promoter for bacteriophage T7 RNA polymerase
   3255..4064    +  CDS            KanR: aminoglycoside phosphotransferase; aph(3')-Ia; confers resistance to kanamycin in bacteria or G418 (Geneticin®) in eukaryotes
