[The description below was written by a language model from this plasmid's Addgene catalogue record and pLannotate feature annotations shown in this document.]
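Description:
p5E-Dll4-F2-E1B-B-Globin (JDW 1366) is a Gateway-compatible 5' entry clone built on the pDONR P4-P1r backbone, intended as the promoter/enhancer module in multisite Gateway assemblies. It is maintained in E. coli through a high-copy ColE1/pUC-type origin and selected with kanamycin via an aminoglycoside phosphotransferase (KanR) gene. The backbone also carries rrnB T1 and T2 transcription terminators upstream of the cloning region, which insulate the insert from read-through bacterial transcription, along with a T7 promoter and short lacI and lacZα remnants that have no evident functional role.

The payload sits between the Gateway recombination sites. The automated annotation labels the upstream site as an attL1 fragment overlapping an attB4 core and the downstream site as attR1, which is consistent with the attL4/attR1 arrangement expected of a P4-P1r-derived 5' entry clone. Within these sites, an unannotated stretch of roughly 800 bp presumably corresponds to the synthesized murine Dll4 F2 enhancer, an arterial-specific regulatory element, although the feature table does not label it. It is followed by a short minimal TATA-box promoter match, described in the catalogue as the E1b minimal promoter, and then a rabbit β-globin intron with a small flanking piece of β-globin exon. The minimal promoter has low basal activity, so transcription depends on the enhancer, while the intron provides a splicing event that generally improves transgene expression.

In an LR reaction with a middle entry clone, a 3' entry clone and a destination vector, this module places a chosen coding sequence under arterial and endocardial control. The associated toolkit is aimed at vertebrate model systems.
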