Addgene plasmid #229843: p5E-Dll4-F2-E1B-B-Globin (JDW 1366)
Purpose: A gateway compatible 5' entry clone containing the murine Dll4 F2 arterial specific enhancer upstream of a minimal E1b promoter and intron for arterial and endocardial expression.
Depositing lab: Joshua Wythe. Depositing organization: University of Virginia. Publication: Multisite Assembly of Gateway Induced Clones (MAGIC): a flexible cloning toolbox with diverse applications in vertebrate model systems. Gillespie W, Zhang Y, Ruiz OE, Cerda J, Ortiz-Guzman J, Turner WD, Largoza G, Sherman M, Mosser LE, Fujimoto E, Chien CB, Kwan KM, Arenkiel BR, Devine WP, Wythe JD. bioRxiv [Preprint]. 2024 Jul 13:2024.07.13.603267. doi: 10.1101/2024.07.13.603267. PubMed 39026881.
Backbone
  Vector backbone: pDONR P4-P1r
  Vector type: Gateway entry clone
Growth in bacteria
  Bacterial resistance: Kanamycin, 50 μg/mL
  Growth temperature: 37°C
  Growth strain: NEB Stable
  Copy number: High Copy
Gene/Insert
  Gene/Insert name: Dll4-F2 (exon3)
  Species: M. musculus (mouse)
  Cloning method: Gene Synthesis
Terms and licenses: Academic/Nonprofit Terms; Industry Terms: Not Available to Industry
Depositor comments: Please visit https://doi.org/10.1101/2024.07.13.603267 for bioRxiv preprint.
How to cite: p5E-Dll4-F2-E1B-B-Globin (JDW 1366) was a gift from Joshua Wythe (Addgene plasmid # 229843 ; http://n2t.net/addgene:229843 ; RRID:Addgene_229843)
